>Addgene plasmid #138477 | pHLS-EF1a-FRB-SpCas9-A | depositor full sequence | sequence record 267863 | pHLS-EF1a-FRB-SpCas9-A sequence 9010 bps
GAAAAGTGCCACCTGACGTCGCTAGCGTTTAAACCCGGGCGATCGCTCTAGATTGTCTCATGAGCGGATA
CATATTTGAATGTATTTAGAAAAATAAACAAATAGGGGTTCCGCGCACATTTCCCCGAAAAGTGCCACCT
GGGACTAGCTTTTTGCAAAAGCCTAGGCCTCCAAAAAAGCCTCCTCACTACTTCTGGAATAGCTCAGAGG
CCGAGGCGGCCTCGGCCTCTGCATAAATAAAAAAAATTAGTCAGCCATGGGGCGGAGAATGGGCGGAACT
GGGCGGAGTTAGGGGCGGGATGGGCGGAGTTAGGGGCGGGACTATGGTTGCTGACTAATTGAGATGAGCT
TGCATGCCGACATTGATTATTGACTAGTCCCTAAGAAACCATTCTTATCATGACATTAACCTATAAAAAT
AGGCGTATCACGAGGCCTAGACTAGTGCGGCCGCTGCAGAAGCTTTGCAAAGATGGATAAAGTTTTAAAC
AGAGAGGAATCTTTGCAGCTAATGGACCTTCTAGGTCTTGAAAGGAGTGGGAATTGGCTCCGGTGCCCGT
CAGTGGGCAGAGCGCACATCGCCCACAGTCCCCGAGAAGTTGGGGGGAGGGGTCGGCAATTGAACCGGTG
CCTAGAGAAGGTGGCGCGGGGTAAACTGGGAAAGTGATGTCGTGTACTGGCTCCGCCTTTTTCCCGAGGG
TGGGGGAGAACCGTATATAAGTGCAGTAGTCGCCGTGAACGTTCTTTTTCGCAACGGGTTTGCCGCCAGA
ACACAGGTAAGTGCCGTGTGTGGTTCCCGCGGGCCTGGCCTCTTTACGGGTTATGGCCCTTGCGTGCCTT
GAATTACTTCCACGCCCCTGGCTGCAGTACGTGATTCTTGATCCCGAGCTTCGGGTTGGAAGTGGGTGGG
AGAGTTCGAGGCCTTGCGCTTAAGGAGCCCCTTCGCCTCGTGCTTGAGTTGAGGCCTGGCCTGGGCGCTG
GGGCCGCCGCGTGCGAATCTGGTGGCACCTTCGCGCCTGTCTCGCTGCTTTCGATAAGTCTCTAGCCATT
TAAAATTTTTGATGACCTGCTGCGACGCTTTTTTTCTGGCAAGATAGTCTTGTAAATGCGGGCCAAGATC
TGCACACTGGTATTTCGGTTTTTGGGGCCGCGGGCGGCGACGGGGCCCGTGCGTCCCAGCGCACATGTTC
GGCGAGGCGGGGCCTGCGAGCGCGGCCACCGAGAATCGGACGGGGGTAGTCTCAAGCTGGCCGGCCTGCT
CTGGTGCCTGGCCTCGCGCCGCCGTGTATCGCCCCGCCCTGGGCGGCAAGGCTGGCCCGGTCGGCACCAG
TTGCGTGAGCGGAAAGATGGCCGCTTCCCGGCCCTGCTGCAGGGAGCTCAAAATGGAGGACGCGGCGCTC
GGGAGAGCGGGCGGGTGAGTCACCCACACAAAGGAAAAGGGCCTTTCCGTCCTCAGCCGTCGCTTCATGT
GACTCCACGGAGTACCGGGCGCCGTCCAGGCACCTCGATTAGTTCTCGAGCTTTTGGAGTACGTCGTCTT
TAGGTTGGGGGGAGGGGTTTTATGCGATGGAGTTTCCCCACACTGAGTGGGTGGAGACTGAAGTTAGGCC
AGCTTGGCACTTGATGTAATTCTCCTTGGAATTTGCCCTTTTTGAGTTTGGATCTTGGTTCATTCTCAAG
CCTCAGACAGTGGTTCAAAGTTTTTTTCTTCCATTTCAGGTGTCGTGAGAATTAGCGGTGGCGGCCATCA
CAAGTTTGTACAAAAAAGCAGGCTGTCGAGCCGCCACCATGGCTTCTAGAATCCTCTGGCATGAGATGTG
GCATGAAGGCCTGGAAGAGGCATCTCGTTTGTACTTTGGGGAAAGGAACGTGAAAGGCATGTTTGAGGTG
CTGGAGCCCTTGCATGCTATGATGGAACGGGGCCCCCAGACTCTGAAGGAAACATCCTTTAATCAGGCCT
ATGGTCGAGATTTAATGGAGGCCCAAGAGTGGTGCAGGAAGTACATGAAATCAGGGAATGTCAAGGACCT
CCTCCAAGCCTGGGACCTCTATTATCATGTGTTCCGACGAATCTCAAAGTCGACCATGGATAAGAAATAC
AGCATTGGACTGGACATTGGGACAAACTCCGTGGGATGGGCCGTGATTACAGACGAATACAAAGTGCCTT
CAAAGAAGTTCAAGGTGCTGGGCAACACCGATAGACACAGCATCAAGAAAAATCTGATTGGAGCCCTGCT
GTTCGACTCCGGCGAGACAGCTGAAGCAACTCGGCTGAAAAGAACTGCTCGGAGAAGGTATACCCGCCGA
AAGAATAGGATCTGCTACCTGCAGGAGATTTTCAGCAACGAAATGGCCAAGGTGGACGATAGTTTCTTTC
ACCGCCTGGAGGAATCATTCCTGGTCGAGGAAGATAAGAAACACGAGCGGCATCCCATCTTTGGCAACAT
TGTGGACGAGGTCGCTTATCACGAAAAGTACCCTACCATCTATCATCTGAGGAAGAAACTGGTGGACTCC
ACAGATAAAGCAGACCTGCGCCTGATCTATCTGGCCCTGGCTCACATGATTAAGTTCCGGGGCCATTTTC
TGATCGAGGGGGATCTGAACCCAGACAATTCTGATGTGGACAAGCTGTTCATCCAGCTGGTCCAGACATA
CAATCAGCTGTTTGAGGAAAACCCCATTAATGCATCTGGCGTGGACGCAAAAGCCATCCTGAGTGCCAGA
CTGTCTAAGAGTCGGAGACTGGAGAACCTGATCGCTCAGCTGCCAGGGGAAAAGAAAAACGGCCTGTTTG
GGAATCTGATTGCACTGTCACTGGGACTGACTCCCAACTTCAAGAGCAATTTTGATCTGGCCGAGGACGC
TAAACTGCAGCTGTCCAAGGACACCTATGACGATGACCTGGATAACCTGCTGGCTCAGATCGGGGATCAG
TACGCAGACCTGTTCCTGGCCGCTAAGAATCTGTCTGACGCCATCCTGCTGAGTGATATTCTGCGCGTGA
ACACCGAGATTACAAAAGCCCCCCTGTCAGCTAGCATGATCAAGAGATATGACGAGCACCATCAGGATCT
GACCCTGCTGAAGGCTCTGGTGAGGCAGCAGCTGCCTGAGAAGTACAAGGAAATCTTCTTTGATCAGTCT
AAGAACGGATACGCCGGCTATATTGACGGCGGGGCTAGTCAGGAGGAGTTCTACAAGTTTATCAAACCCA
TTCTGGAGAAGATGGATGGCACAGAGGAACTGCTGGTGAAACTGAATCGGGAAGACCTGCTGAGGAAGCA
GCGCACTTTTGATAACGGAAGCATCCCTCACCAGATTCATCTGGGAGAGCTGCACGCAATCCTGAGGCGC
CAGGAAGACTTCTACCCATTTCTGAAGGATAACAGGGAGAAGATCGAAAAAATTCTGACATTCCGCATCC
CCTACTATGTGGGCCCTCTGGCAAGAGGCAACAGCCGGTTTGCCTGGATGACTCGCAAATCTGAGGAAAC
AATCACTCCCTGGAACTTCGAGGAAGTGGTCGATAAGGGCGCTTCCGCACAGTCTTTCATTGAGCGGATG
ACAAACTTCGACAAGAACCTGCCAAACGAAAAAGTGCTGCCCAAGCACTCTCTGCTGTACGAGTATTTCA
CAGTCTATAACGAACTGACTAAGGTGAAATACGTCACCGAGGGGATGAGAAAGCCTGCCTTCCTGAGTGG
AGAACAGAAGAAAGCTATCGTGGACCTGCTGTTTAAAACCAATAGGAAGGTGACAGTCAAGCAGCTGAAA
GAGGACTATTTCAAGAAAATTGAATGTTTCGATTCTGTGGAGATCAGTGGCGTCGAAGACAGGTTTAACG
CCTCCCTGGGGACCTACCACGATCTGCTGAAGATCATTAAGGATAAAGACTTCCTGGACAACGAGGAAAA
TGAGGATATCCTGGAAGACATTGTGCTGACCCTGACACTGTTTGAGGATAGGGAAATGATCGAGGAACGC
CTGAAGACCTATGCCCATCTGTTCGATGACAAAGTGATGAAACAGCTGAAGCGACGGAGATACACAGGAT
GGGGCCGACTGTCTCGGAAGCTGATCAATGGGATTCGCGACAAACAGAGTGGAAAGACCATCCTGGACTT
TCTGAAATCAGATGGCTTCGCCAACCGGAACTTCATGCAGCTGATTCACGATGACAGCCTGACATTCAAA
GAGGATATCCAGAAGGCACAGGTGTCCGGGCAGGGAGACTCTCTGCACGAGCATATCGCAAACCTGGCCG
GCAGCCCTGCCATCAAGAAAGGGATTCTGCAGACCGTGAAGGTGGTGGACGAGCTGGTGAAAGTCATGGG
AAGACATAAGCCAGAAAACATCGTGATTGAGATGGCCAGGGAAAATCAGACCACACAGAAAGGCCAGAAG
AACTCAAGGGAGCGCATGAAAAGAATCGAGGAAGGAATTAAGGAACTGGGCAGCCAGATCCTGAAAGAGC
ACCCCGTGGAAAACACACAGCTGCAGAATGAGAAGCTGTATCTGTACTATCTGCAGAATGGACGCGATAT
GTACGTGGACCAGGAGCTGGATATTAACCGACTGTCCGATTACGACGTGGATCATATCGTCCCACAGTCA
TTCCTGAAAGATGACAGCATTGACAATAAGGTGCTGACCCGCTCTGACAAAAACCGAGGCAAGAGTGATA
ATGTCCCCTCAGAGGAAGTGGTCAAGAAAATGAAGAACTACTGGAGGCAGCTGCTGAATGCCAAACTGAT
CACACAGCGAAAGTTTGATAACCTGACTAAAGCTGAGCGGGGAGGCCTGAGTGAACTGGACAAAGCAGGC
TTCATTAAGCGACAGCTGGTGGAGACACGGCAGATCACAAAGCACGTCGCCCAGATTCTGGATTCAAGAA
TGAACACTAAGTACGATGAGAATGACAAACTGATCAGAGAAGTGAAGGTCATTACCCTGAAGTCAAAACT
GGTGAGCGACTTTCGGAAAGATTTCCAGTTTTATAAGGTCAGAGAGATCAACAACTACCACCATGCTCAT
GACGCATACCTGAACGCAGTGGTCGGCACAGCCCTGATTAAGAAATACCCTAAACTGGAGTCCGAGTTCG
TGTACGGGGACTATAAGGTGTACGATGTCAGAAAAATGATCGCCAAGTCTGAGCAGGAAATTGGCAAAGC
CACTGCTAAGTATTTCTTTTACAGTAACATCATGAATTTCTTTAAGACTGAGATCACCCTGGCAAATGGG
GAAATCCGAAAGCGGCCACTGATTGAGACTAACGGCGAGACAGGAGAAATCGTGTGGGACAAAGGAAGAG
ATTTTGCTACCGTGAGGAAGGTCCTGAGCATGCCCCAAGTGAATATTGTCAAGAAAACAGAGGTGCAGAC
TGGGGGATTCAGTAAGGAATCAATTCTGCCTAAACGCAACTCCGATAAGCTGATCGCCCGAAAGAAAGAC
TGGGACCCCAAGAAGTATGGCGGGTTCGACTCCCCAACTGTGGCTTACTCTGTCCTGGTGGTCGCAAAGG
TGGAGAAGGGAAAAAGCAAGAAACTGAAATCCGTCAAGGAACTGCTGGGCATCACCATTATGGAGCGCAG
CTCCTTCGAAAAGAATCCTATCGATTTTCTGGAGGCCAAAGGCTATAAGGAAGTGAAGAAAGACCTGATC
ATCAAGCTGCCAAAGTACTCACTGTTTGAGCTGGAAAACGGGAGAAAGAGGATGCTGGCAAGCGCCGGGG
AGCTGCAGAAAGGAAATGAACTGGCCCTGCCCTCCAAGTACGTGAACTTCCTGTATCTGGCTAGCCACTA
CGAGAAGCTGAAAGGGTCCCCTGAGGATAACGAACAGAAACAGCTGTTTGTGGAGCAGCACAAGCATTAT
CTGGACGAGATCATTGAACAGATTAGCGAGTTCTCCAAAAGAGTGATCCTGGCTGACGCAAATCTGGATA
AGGTCCTGAGCGCATACAACAAACACCGGGATAAGCCAATCAGAGAGCAGGCCGAAAATATCATTCATCT
GTTCACTCTGACCAACCTGGGAGCCCCCGCAGCCTTCAAGTATTTTGACACTACCATCGATCGCAAACGA
TACACAAGCACTAAGGAGGTGCTGGACGCTACCCTGATTCATCAGAGCATTACTGGCCTGTATGAAACAA
GGATTGACCTGTCTCAGCTGGGCGGCGACTCCGGAAAAAGGCCGGCGGCCACGAAAAAGGCCGGCCAGGC
AAAAAAGAAAAAGGGATCCTACCCATACGATGTTCCAGATTACGCTTACCCATACGATGTTCCAGATTAC
GCTTACCCATACGATGTTCCAGATTACGCTTAATCCGGAGCTGACCCCAAGAAGAAGAGGAAGGTGTGAG
ACCTCTAGACCCAGCTTTCTTGTACAAAGTGGTGATCTAGCTAAAACGCGGCCTCGAATCGAATTCGATT
CGAATGTACAGATCTGGATCCTAGGCTTAAGTATACCTCGAGTTAAATTCACTCCTCAGGTGCAGGCTGC
CTATCAGAAGGTGGTGGCTGGTGTGGCCAATGCCCTGGCTCACAAATACCACTGAGATCTTTTTCCCTCT
GCCAAAAATTATGGGGACATCATGAAGCCCCTTGAGCATCTGACTTCTGGCTAATAAAGGAAATTTATTT
TCATTGCAATAGTGTGTTGGAATTTTTTGTGTCTCTCACTCGGAAGGACATATGGGAGGGCAAATCATTT
AAAACATCAGAATGAGTATTTGGTTTAGAGTTTGGCAACATATGCCCATATGCTGGCTGCCATGAACAAA
GGTTGGCTATAAAGAGGTCATCAGTATATGAAACAGCCCCCTGCTGTCCATTCCTTATTCCATAGAAAAG
CCTTGACTTGAGGTTAGATTTTTTTTATATTTTGTTTTGTGTTATTTTTTTCTTTAACATCCCTAAAATT
TTCCTTACATGTTTTACTAGCCAGATTTTTCCTCCTCTCCTGACTACTCCCAGTCATAGCTGTCCCTCTT
CTCTTATGGAGATCCCTCGACTTAATTAAACCGGTCAGCTGCATTAATGAATCGGCCAACGCGCGGGGAG
AGGCGGTTTGCGTATTGGGCGCTCTTCCGCTTCCTCGCTCACTGACTCGCTGCGCTCGGTCGTTCGGCTG
CGGCGAGCGGTATCAGCTCACTCAAAGGCGGTAATACGGTTATCCACAGAATCAGGGGATAACGCAGGAA
AGAACATGTGAGCAAAAGGCCAGCAAAAGGCCAGGAACCGTAAAAAGGCCGCGTTGCTGGCGTTTTTCCA
TAGGCTCCGCCCCCCTGACGAGCATCACAAAAATCGACGCTCAAGTCAGAGGTGGCGAAACCCGACAGGA
CTATAAAGATACCAGGCGTTTCCCCCTGGAAGCTCCCTCGTGCGCTCTCCTGTTCCGACCCTGCCGCTTA
CCGGATACCTGTCCGCCTTTCTCCCTTCGGGAAGCGTGGCGCTTTCTCATAGCTCACGCTGTAGGTATCT
CAGTTCGGTGTAGGTCGTTCGCTCCAAGCTGGGCTGTGTGCACGAACCCCCCGTTCAGCCCGACCGCTGC
GCCTTATCCGGTAACTATCGTCTTGAGTCCAACCCGGTAAGACACGACTTATCGCCACTGGCAGCAGCCA
CTGGTAACAGGATTAGCAGAGCGAGGTATGTAGGCGGTGCTACAGAGTTCTTGAAGTGGTGGCCTAACTA
CGGCTACACTAGAAGAACAGTATTTGGTATCTGCGCTCTGCTGAAGCCAGTTACCTTCGGAAAAAGAGTT
GGTAGCTCTTGATCCGGCAAACAAACCACCGCTGGTAGCGGTGGTTTTTTTGTTTGCAAGCAGCAGATTA
CGCGCAGAAAAAAAGGATCTCAAGAAGATCCTTTGATCTTTTCTACGGGGTCTGACGCTCAGTGGAACGA
AAACTCACGTTAAGGGATTTTGGTCATGAGATTATCAAAAAGGATCTTCACCTAGATCCTTTTAAATTAA
AAATGAAGTTTTAAATCAATCTAAAGTATATATGAGTAAACTTGGTCTGACAGTTACCAATGCTTAATCA
GTGAGGCACCTATCTCAGCGATCTGTCTATTTCGTTCATCCATAGTTGCCTGACTCCCCGTCGTGTAGAT
AACTACGATACGGGAGGGCTTACCATCTGGCCCCAGTGCTGCAATGATACCGCGAGACCCACGCTCACCG
GCTCCAGATTTATCAGCAATAAACCAGCCAGCCGGAAGGGCCGAGCGCAGAAGTGGTCCTGCAACTTTAT
CCGCCTCCATCCAGTCTATTAATTGTTGCCGGGAAGCTAGAGTAAGTAGTTCGCCAGTTAATAGTTTGCG
CAACGTTGTTGCCATTGCTACAGGCATCGTGGTGTCACGCTCGTCGTTTGGTATGGCTTCATTCAGCTCC
GGTTCCCAACGATCAAGGCGAGTTACATGATCCCCCATGTTGTGCAAAAAAGCGGTTAGCTCCTTCGGTC
CTCCGATCGTTGTCAGAAGTAAGTTGGCCGCAGTGTTATCACTCATGGTTATGGCAGCACTGCATAATTC
TCTTACTGTCATGCCATCCGTAAGATGCTTTTCTGTGACTGGTGAGTACTCAACCAAGTCATTCTGAGAA
TAGTGTATGCGGCGACCGAGTTGCTCTTGCCCGGCGTCAATACGGGATAATACCGCGCCACATAGCAGAA
CTTTAAAAGTGCTCATCATTGGAAAACGTTCTTCGGGGCGAAAACTCTCAAGGATCTTACCGCTGTTGAG
ATCCAGTTCGATGTAACCCACTCGTGCACCCAACTGATCTTCAGCATCTTTTACTTTCACCAGCGTTTCT
GGGTGAGCAAAAACAGGAAGGCAAAATGCCGCAAAAAAGGGAATAAGGGCGACACGGAAATGTTGAATAC
TCATACTCTTCCTTTTTCAATATTATTGAAGCATTTATCAGGGTTATTGTCTCATGAGCGGATACATATT
TGAATGTATTTAGAAAAATAAACAAATAGGGGTTCCGCGCACATTTCCCC
Features (pLannotate 1.2.2; 20 found; start..end, strand, type, name):
     52..115     -  promoter       AmpR promoter (fragment): bla
    166..301     -  rep_origin     SV40 ori: SV40 origin of replication
    325..346     -  promoter       SV40 promoter (fragment): SV40 enhancer and early promoter
    359..378     +  enhancer       CMV enhancer (fragment): human cytomegalovirus immediate early enhancer
    473..539     +  CDS            small t antigen (fragment): SV40 (simian virus 40) small t antigen
    547..1728    +  promoter       EF-1α promoter: strong constitutive promoter for human elongation factor EF-1α
   1750..1774    +  protein_bind   attB1: mutant version of attB; recombination site for the Gateway® BP reaction BP Clonase™
   1801..2079    +  CDS            FRB*: T2098L mutant of FKBP-rapamycin binding domain of human FRAP binds synthetic ligands such as AP21967
   2086..6189    +  CDS            cas9: CAS9_STRP1 - Also known as csn1 From Streptococcus pyogenes serotype M1.
   6196..6243    +  CDS            nucleoplasmin NLS: bipartite nuclear localization signal from nucleoplasmin
   6250..6266    +  CDS            3xHA (fragment): three tandem HA epitope tags
   6277..6293    +  CDS            3xHA (fragment): three tandem HA epitope tags
   6304..6332    +  CDS            3xHA (fragment): three tandem HA epitope tags
   6379..6403    -  protein_bind   attB2: mutant version of attB; recombination site for the Gateway® BP reaction BP Clonase™
   6488..6562    +  CDS            HBB (fragment): HBB_PONPY - Experimental evidence at transcript level: Swiss-Prot protein existence level 2. Involved in oxygen transport from the lung to the various peripheral tissues. From Pongo pygmaeus (Bornean orangutan).
   6633..6688    +  polyA_signal   β-globin poly(A) signal: rabbit β-globin polyadenylation signal (Gil and Proudfoot, 1987)
   7036..7092    -  CDS            lacI (fragment): lac repressor; lacI; The lac repressor binds to the lac operator to inhibit transcription in E. coli. This inhibition can be relieved by adding lactose or isopropyl-β-D-thiogalactopyranoside (IPTG).
   7275..7863    -  rep_origin     ori: high-copy-number ColE1/pMB1/pBR322/pUC origin of replication
   8034..8894    -  CDS            AmpR: β-lactamase; bla; confers resistance to ampicillin, carbenicillin, and related antibiotics
   8895..8999    -  promoter       AmpR promoter: bla
