>Addgene plasmid #138477 | pHLS-EF1a-FRB-SpCas9-A | addgene full sequence | sequence record 275570 | Addgene NGS Result
GGAATTAGCGGTGGCGGCCATCACAAGTTTGTACAAAAAAGCAGGCTGTCGAGCCGCCACCATGGCTTCT
AGAATCCTCTGGCATGAGATGTGGCATGAAGGCCTGGAAGAGGCATCTCGTTTGTACTTTGGGGAAAGGA
ACGTGAAAGGCATGTTTGAGGTGCTGGAGCCCTTGCATGCTATGATGGAACGGGGCCCCCAGACTCTGAA
GGAAACATCCTTTAATCAGGCCTATGGTCGAGATTTAATGGAGGCCCAAGAGTGGTGCAGGAAGTACATG
AAATCAGGGAATGTCAAGGACCTCCTCCAAGCCTGGGACCTCTATTATCATGTGTTCCGACGAATCTCAA
AGTCGACCATGGATAAGAAATACAGCATTGGACTGGACATTGGGACAAACTCCGTGGGATGGGCCGTGAT
TACAGACGAATACAAAGTGCCTTCAAAGAAGTTCAAGGTGCTGGGCAACACCGATAGACACAGCATCAAG
AAAAATCTGATTGGAGCCCTGCTGTTCGACTCCGGCGAGACAGCTGAAGCAACTCGGCTGAAAAGAACTG
CTCGGAGAAGGTATACCCGCCGAAAGAATAGGATCTGCTACCTGCAGGAGATTTTCAGCAACGAAATGGC
CAAGGTGGACGATAGTTTCTTTCACCGCCTGGAGGAATCATTCCTGGTCGAGGAAGATAAGAAACACGAG
CGGCATCCCATCTTTGGCAACATTGTGGACGAGGTCGCTTATCACGAAAAGTACCCTACCATCTATCATC
TGAGGAAGAAACTGGTGGACTCCACAGATAAAGCAGACCTGCGCCTGATCTATCTGGCCCTGGCTCACAT
GATTAAGTTCCGGGGCCATTTTCTGATCGAGGGGGATCTGAACCCAGACAATTCTGATGTGGACAAGCTG
TTCATCCAGCTGGTCCAGACATACAATCAGCTGTTTGAGGAAAACCCCATTAATGCATCTGGCGTGGACG
CAAAAGCCATCCTGAGTGCCAGACTGTCTAAGAGTCGGAGACTGGAGAACCTGATCGCTCAGCTGCCAGG
GGAAAAGAAAAACGGCCTGTTTGGGAATCTGATTGCACTGTCACTGGGACTGACTCCCAACTTCAAGAGC
AATTTTGATCTGGCCGAGGACGCTAAACTGCAGCTGTCCAAGGACACCTATGACGATGACCTGGATAACC
TGCTGGCTCAGATCGGGGATCAGTACGCAGACCTGTTCCTGGCCGCTAAGAATCTGTCTGACGCCATCCT
GCTGAGTGATATTCTGCGCGTGAACACCGAGATTACAAAAGCCCCCCTGTCAGCTAGCATGATCAAGAGA
TATGACGAGCACCATCAGGATCTGACCCTGCTGAAGGCTCTGGTGAGGCAGCAGCTGCCTGAGAAGTACA
AGGAAATCTTCTTTGATCAGTCTAAGAACGGATACGCCGGCTATATTGACGGCGGGGCTAGTCAGGAGGA
GTTCTACAAGTTTATCAAACCCATTCTGGAGAAGATGGATGGCACAGAGGAACTGCTGGTGAAACTGAAT
CGGGAAGACCTGCTGAGGAAGCAGCGCACTTTTGATAACGGAAGCATCCCTCACCAGATTCATCTGGGAG
AGCTGCACGCAATCCTGAGGCGCCAGGAAGACTTCTACCCATTTCTGAAGGATAACAGGGAGAAGATCGA
AAAAATTCTGACATTCCGCATCCCCTACTATGTGGGCCCTCTGGCAAGAGGCAACAGCCGGTTTGCCTGG
ATGACTCGCAAATCTGAGGAAACAATCACTCCCTGGAACTTCGAGGAAGTGGTCGATAAGGGCGCTTCCG
CACAGTCTTTCATTGAGCGGATGACAAACTTCGACAAGAACCTGCCAAACGAAAAAGTGCTGCCCAAGCA
CTCTCTGCTGTACGAGTATTTCACAGTCTATAACGAACTGACTAAGGTGAAATACGTCACCGAGGGGATG
AGAAAGCCTGCCTTCCTGAGTGGAGAACAGAAGAAAGCTATCGTGGACCTGCTGTTTAAAACCAATAGGA
AGGTGACAGTCAAGCAGCTGAAAGAGGACTATTTCAAGAAAATTGAATGTTTCGATTCTGTGGAGATCAG
TGGCGTCGAAGACAGGTTTAACGCCTCCCTGGGGACCTACCACGATCTGCTGAAGATCATTAAGGATAAA
GACTTCCTGGACAACGAGGAAAATGAGGATATCCTGGAAGACATTGTGCTGACCCTGACACTGTTTGAGG
ATAGGGAAATGATCGAGGAACGCCTGAAGACCTATGCCCATCTGTTCGATGACAAAGTGATGAAACAGCT
GAAGCGACGGAGATACACAGGATGGGGCCGACTGTCTCGGAAGCTGATCAATGGGATTCGCGACAAACAG
AGTGGAAAGACCATCCTGGACTTTCTGAAATCAGATGGCTTCGCCAACCGGAACTTCATGCAGCTGATTC
ACGATGACAGCCTGACATTCAAAGAGGATATCCAGAAGGCACAGGTGTCCGGGCAGGGAGACTCTCTGCA
CGAGCATATCGCAAACCTGGCCGGCAGCCCTGCCATCAAGAAAGGGATTCTGCAGACCGTGAAGGTGGTG
GACGAGCTGGTGAAAGTCATGGGAAGACATAAGCCAGAAAACATCGTGATTGAGATGGCCAGGGAAAATC
AGACCACACAGAAAGGCCAGAAGAACTCAAGGGAGCGCATGAAAAGAATCGAGGAAGGAATTAAGGAACT
GGGCAGCCAGATCCTGAAAGAGCACCCCGTGGAAAACACACAGCTGCAGAATGAGAAGCTGTATCTGTAC
TATCTGCAGAATGGACGCGATATGTACGTGGACCAGGAGCTGGATATTAACCGACTGTCCGATTACGACG
TGGATCATATCGTCCCACAGTCATTCCTGAAAGATGACAGCATTGACAATAAGGTGCTGACCCGCTCTGA
CAAAAACCGAGGCAAGAGTGATAATGTCCCCTCAGAGGAAGTGGTCAAGAAAATGAAGAACTACTGGAGG
CAGCTGCTGAATGCCAAACTGATCACACAGCGAAAGTTTGATAACCTGACTAAAGCTGAGCGGGGAGGCC
TGAGTGAACTGGACAAAGCAGGCTTCATTAAGCGACAGCTGGTGGAGACACGGCAGATCACAAAGCACGT
CGCCCAGATTCTGGATTCAAGAATGAACACTAAGTACGATGAGAATGACAAACTGATCAGAGAAGTGAAG
GTCATTACCCTGAAGTCAAAACTGGTGAGCGACTTTCGGAAAGATTTCCAGTTTTATAAGGTCAGAGAGA
TCAACAACTACCACCATGCTCATGACGCATACCTGAACGCAGTGGTCGGCACAGCCCTGATTAAGAAATA
CCCTAAACTGGAGTCCGAGTTCGTGTACGGGGACTATAAGGTGTACGATGTCAGAAAAATGATCGCCAAG
TCTGAGCAGGAAATTGGCAAAGCCACTGCTAAGTATTTCTTTTACAGTAACATCATGAATTTCTTTAAGA
CTGAGATCACCCTGGCAAATGGGGAAATCCGAAAGCGGCCACTGATTGAGACTAACGGCGAGACAGGAGA
AATCGTGTGGGACAAAGGAAGAGATTTTGCTACCGTGAGGAAGGTCCTGAGCATGCCCCAAGTGAATATT
GTCAAGAAAACAGAGGTGCAGACTGGGGGATTCAGTAAGGAATCAATTCTGCCTAAACGCAACTCCGATA
AGCTGATCGCCCGAAAGAAAGACTGGGACCCCAAGAAGTATGGCGGGTTCGACTCCCCAACTGTGGCTTA
CTCTGTCCTGGTGGTCGCAAAGGTGGAGAAGGGAAAAAGCAAGAAACTGAAATCCGTCAAGGAACTGCTG
GGCATCACCATTATGGAGCGCAGCTCCTTCGAAAAGAATCCTATCGATTTTCTGGAGGCCAAAGGCTATA
AGGAAGTGAAGAAAGACCTGATCATCAAGCTGCCAAAGTACTCACTGTTTGAGCTGGAAAACGGGAGAAA
GAGGATGCTGGCAAGCGCCGGGGAGCTGCAGAAAGGAAATGAACTGGCCCTGCCCTCCAAGTACGTGAAC
TTCCTGTATCTGGCTAGCCACTACGAGAAGCTGAAAGGGTCCCCTGAGGATAACGAACAGAAACAGCTGT
TTGTGGAGCAGCACAAGCATTATCTGGACGAGATCATTGAACAGATTAGCGAGTTCTCCAAAAGAGTGAT
CCTGGCTGACGCAAATCTGGATAAGGTCCTGAGCGCATACAACAAACACCGGGATAAGCCAATCAGAGAG
CAGGCCGAAAATATCATTCATCTGTTCACTCTGACCAACCTGGGAGCCCCCGCAGCCTTCAAGTATTTTG
ACACTACCATCGATCGCAAACGATACACAAGCACTAAGGAGGTGCTGGACGCTACCCTGATTCATCAGAG
CATTACTGGCCTGTATGAAACAAGGATTGACCTGTCTCAGCTGGGCGGCGACTCCGGAAAAAGGCCGGCG
GCCACGAAAAAGGCCGGCCAGGCAAAAAAGAAAAAGGGATCCTACCCATACGATGTTCCAGATTACGCTT
ACCCATACGATGTTCCAGATTACGCTTACCCATACGATGTTCCAGATTACGCTTAATCCGGAGCTGACCC
CAAGAAGAAGAGGAAGGTGTGAGACCTCTAGACCCAGCTTTCTTGTACAAAGTGGTGATCTAGCTAAAAC
GCGGCCTCGAATCGAATTCGATTCGAATGTACAGATCTGGATCCTAGGCTTAAGTATACCTCGAGTTAAA
TTCACTCCTCAGGTGCAGGCTGCCTATCAGAAGGTGGTGGCTGGTGTGGCCAATGCCCTGGCTCACAAAT
ACCACTGAGATCTTTTTCCCTCTGCCAAAAATTATGGGGACATCATGAAGCCCCTTGAGCATCTGACTTC
TGGCTAATAAAGGAAATTTATTTTCATTGCAATAGTGTGTTGGAATTTTTTGTGTCTCTCACTCGGAAGG
ACATATGGGAGGGCAAATCATTTAAAACATCAGAATGAGTATTTGGTTTAGAGTTTGGCAACATATGCCC
ATATGCTGGCTGCCATGAACAAAGGTTGGCTATAAAGAGGTCATCAGTATATGAAACAGCCCCCTGCTGT
CCATTCCTTATTCCATAGAAAAGCCTTGACTTGAGGTTAGATTTTTTTTATATTTTGTTTTGTGTTATTT
TTTTCTTTAACATCCCTAAAATTTTCCTTACATGTTTTACTAGCCAGATTTTTCCTCCTCTCCTGACTAC
TCCCAGTCATAGCTGTCCCTCTTCTCTTATGGAGATCCCTCGACTTAATTAAACCGGTCAGCTGCATTAA
TGAATCGGCCAACGCGCGGGGAGAGGCGGTTTGCGTATTGGGCGCTCTTCCGCTTCCTCGCTCACTGACT
CGCTGCGCTCGGTCGTTCGGCTGCGGCGAGCGGTATCAGCTCACTCAAAGGCGGTAATACGGTTATCCAC
AGAATCAGGGGATAACGCAGGAAAGAACATGTGAGCAAAAGGCCAGCAAAAGGCCAGGAACCGTAAAAAG
GCCGCGTTGCTGGCGTTTTTCCATAGGCTCCGCCCCCCTGACGAGCATCACAAAAATCGACGCTCAAGTC
AGAGGTGGCGAAACCCGACAGGACTATAAAGATACCAGGCGTTTCCCCCTGGAAGCTCCCTCGTGCGCTC
TCCTGTTCCGACCCTGCCGCTTACCGGATACCTGTCCGCCTTTCTCCCTTCGGGAAGCGTGGCGCTTTCT
CATAGCTCACGCTGTAGGTATCTCAGTTCGGTGTAGGTCGTTCGCTCCAAGCTGGGCTGTGTGCACGAAC
CCCCCGTTCAGCCCGACCGCTGCGCCTTATCCGGTAACTATCGTCTTGAGTCCAACCCGGTAAGACACGA
CTTATCGCCACTGGCAGCAGCCACTGGTAACAGGATTAGCAGAGCGAGGTATGTAGGCGGTGCTACAGAG
TTCTTGAAGTGGTGGCCTAACTACGGCTACACTAGAAGAACAGTATTTGGTATCTGCGCTCTGCTGAAGC
CAGTTACCTTCGGAAAAAGAGTTGGTAGCTCTTGATCCGGCAAACAAACCACCGCTGGTAGCGGTGGTTT
TTTTGTTTGCAAGCAGCAGATTACGCGCAGAAAAAAAGGATCTCAAGAAGATCCTTTGATCTTTTCTACG
GGGTCTGACGCTCAGTGGAACGAAAACTCACGTTAAGGGATTTTGGTCATGAGATTATCAAAAAGGATCT
TCACCTAGATCCTTTTAAATTAAAAATGAAGTTTTAAATCAATCTAAAGTATATATGAGTAAACTTGGTC
TGACAGTTACCAATGCTTAATCAGTGAGGCACCTATCTCAGCGATCTGTCTATTTCGTTCATCCATAGTT
GCCTGACTCCCCGTCGTGTAGATAACTACGATACGGGAGGGCTTACCATCTGGCCCCAGTGCTGCAATGA
TACCGCGAGACCCACGCTCACCGGCTCCAGATTTATCAGCAATAAACCAGCCAGCCGGAAGGGCCGAGCG
CAGAAGTGGTCCTGCAACTTTATCCGCCTCCATCCAGTCTATTAATTGTTGCCGGGAAGCTAGAGTAAGT
AGTTCGCCAGTTAATAGTTTGCGCAACGTTGTTGCCATTGCTACAGGCATCGTGGTGTCACGCTCGTCGT
TTGGTATGGCTTCATTCAGCTCCGGTTCCCAACGATCAAGGCGAGTTACATGATCCCCCATGTTGTGCAA
AAAAGCGGTTAGCTCCTTCGGTCCTCCGATCGTTGTCAGAAGTAAGTTGGCCGCAGTGTTATCACTCATG
GTTATGGCAGCACTGCATAATTCTCTTACTGTCATGCCATCCGTAAGATGCTTTTCTGTGACTGGTGAGT
ACTCAACCAAGTCATTCTGAGAATAGTGTATGCGGCGACCGAGTTGCTCTTGCCCGGCGTCAATACGGGA
TAATACCGCGCCACATAGCAGAACTTTAAAAGTGCTCATCATTGGAAAACGTTCTTCGGGGCGAAAACTC
TCAAGGATCTTACCGCTGTTGAGATCCAGTTCGATGTAACCCACTCGTGCACCCAACTGATCTTCAGCAT
CTTTTACTTTCACCAGCGTTTCTGGGTGAGCAAAAACAGGAAGGCAAAATGCCGCAAAAAAGGGAATAAG
GGCGACACGGAAATGTTGAATACTCATACTCTTCCTTTTTCAATATTATTGAAGCATTTATCAGGGTTAT
TGTCTCATGAGCGGATACATATTTGAATGTATTTAGAAAAATAAACAAATAGGGGTTCCGCGCACATTTC
CCCGAAAAGTGCCACCTGACGTCGCTAGCGTTTAAACCCGGGCGATCGCTCTAGATTGTCTCATGAGCGG
ATACATATTTGAATGTATTTAGAAAAATAAACAAATAGGGGTTCCGCGCACATTTCCCCGAAAAGTGCCA
CCTGGGACTAGCTTTTTGCAAAAGCCTAGGCCTCCAAAAAAGCCTCCTCACTACTTCTGGAATAGCTCAG
AGGCCGAGGCGGCCTCGGCCTCTGCATAAATAAAAAAAATTAGTCAGCCATGGGGCGGAGAATGGGCGGA
ACTGGGCGGAGTTAGGGGCGGGATGGGCGGAGTTAGGGGCGGGACTATGGTTGCTGACTAATTGAGATGA
GCTTGCATGCCGACATTGATTATTGACTAGTCCCTAAGAAACCATTCTTATCATGACATTAACCTATAAA
AATAGGCGTATCACGAGGCCTAGACTAGTGCGGCCGCTGCAGAAGCTTTGCAAAGATGGATAAAGTTTTA
AACAGAGAGGAATCTTTGCAGCTAATGGACCTTCTAGGTCTTGAAAGGAGTGGGAATTGGCTCCGGTGCC
CGTCAGTGGGCAGAGCGCACATCGCCCACAGTCCCCGAGAAGTTGGGGGGAGGGGTCGGCAATTGAACCG
GTGCCTAGAGAAGGTGGCGCGGGGTAAACTGGGAAAGTGATGTCGTGTACTGGCTCCGCCTTTTTCCCGA
GGGTGGGGGAGAACCGTATATAAGTGCAGTAGTCGCCGTGAACGTTCTTTTTCGCAACGGGTTTGCCGCC
AGAACACAGGTAAGTGCCGTGTGTGGTTCCCGCGGGCCTGGCCTCTTTACGGGTTATGGCCCTTGCGTGC
CTTGAATTACTTCCACCTGGCTGCAGTACGTGATTCTTGATCCCGAGCTTCGGGTTGGAAGTGGGTGGGA
GAGTTCGAGGCCTTGCGCTTAAGGAGCCCCTTCGCCTCGTGCTTGAGTTGAGGCCTGGCCTGGGCGCTGG
GGCCGCCGCGTGCGAATCTGGTGGCACCTTCGCGCCTGTCTCGCTGCTTTCGATAAGTCTCTAGCCATTT
AAAATTTTTGATGACCTGCTGCGACGCTTTTTTTCTGGCAAGATAGTCTTGTAAATGCGGGCCAAGATCT
GCACACTGGTATTTCGGTTTTTGGGGCCGCGGGCGGCGACGGGGCCCGTGCGTCCCAGCGCACATGTTCG
GCGAGGCGGGGCCTGCGAGCGCGGCCACCGAGAATCGGACGGGGGTAGTCTCAAGCTGGCCGGCCTGCTC
TGGTGCCTGGCCTCGCGCCGCCGTGTATCGCCCCGCCCTGGGCGGCAAGGCTGGCCCGGTCGGCACCAGT
TGCGTGAGCGGAAAGATGGCCGCTTCCCGGCCCTGCTGCAGGGAGCTCAAAATGGAGGACGCGGCGCTCG
GGAGAGCGGGCGGGTGAGTCACCCACACAAAGGAAAAGGGCCTTTCCGTCCTCAGCCGTCGCTTCATGTG
ACTCCACGGAGTACCGGGCGCCGTCCAGGCACCTCGATTAGTTCTCGAGCTTTTGGAGTACGTCGTCTTT
AGGTTGGGGGGAGGGGTTTTATGCGATGGAGTTTCCCCACACTGAGTGGGTGGAGACTGAAGTTAGGCCA
GCTTGGCACTTGATGTAATTCTCCTTGGAATTTGCCCTTTTTGAGTTTGGATCTTGGTTCATTCTCAAGC
CTCAGACAGTGGTTCAAAGTTTTTTTCTTCCATTTCAGGTGTCGTGA
Features (pLannotate 1.2.2; 20 found; start..end, strand, type, name):
     23..47      +  protein_bind   attB1: mutant version of attB; recombination site for the Gateway® BP reaction BP Clonase™
     74..352     +  CDS            FRB*: T2098L mutant of FKBP-rapamycin binding domain of human FRAP binds synthetic ligands such as AP21967
    359..4462    +  CDS            cas9: CAS9_STRP1 - Also known as csn1 From Streptococcus pyogenes serotype M1.
   4469..4516    +  CDS            nucleoplasmin NLS: bipartite nuclear localization signal from nucleoplasmin
   4523..4539    +  CDS            3xHA (fragment): three tandem HA epitope tags
   4550..4566    +  CDS            3xHA (fragment): three tandem HA epitope tags
   4577..4605    +  CDS            3xHA (fragment): three tandem HA epitope tags
   4652..4676    -  protein_bind   attB2: mutant version of attB; recombination site for the Gateway® BP reaction BP Clonase™
   4761..4835    +  CDS            HBB (fragment): HBB_PONPY - Experimental evidence at transcript level: Swiss-Prot protein existence level 2. Involved in oxygen transport from the lung to the various peripheral tissues. From Pongo pygmaeus (Bornean orangutan).
   4906..4961    +  polyA_signal   β-globin poly(A) signal: rabbit β-globin polyadenylation signal (Gil and Proudfoot, 1987)
   5309..5365    -  CDS            lacI (fragment): lac repressor; lacI; The lac repressor binds to the lac operator to inhibit transcription in E. coli. This inhibition can be relieved by adding lactose or isopropyl-β-D-thiogalactopyranoside (IPTG).
   5548..6136    -  rep_origin     ori: high-copy-number ColE1/pMB1/pBR322/pUC origin of replication
   6307..7167    -  CDS            AmpR: β-lactamase; bla; confers resistance to ampicillin, carbenicillin, and related antibiotics
   7168..7272    -  promoter       AmpR promoter: bla
   7335..7398    -  promoter       AmpR promoter (fragment): bla
   7449..7584    -  rep_origin     SV40 ori: SV40 origin of replication
   7608..7629    -  promoter       SV40 promoter (fragment): SV40 enhancer and early promoter
   7642..7661    +  enhancer       CMV enhancer (fragment): human cytomegalovirus immediate early enhancer
   7756..7822    +  CDS            small t antigen (fragment): SV40 (simian virus 40) small t antigen
   7829..9007    +  promoter       EF-1α promoter: strong constitutive promoter for human elongation factor EF-1α
