[The description below was written by a language model from this plasmid's Addgene catalogue record and pLannotate feature annotations shown in this document.]
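Description:
pHLS-EF1a-FRB-SpCas9-A is a mammalian expression plasmid of about 9 kb built on the pHLS backbone, described in the record as a pHL vector to which an SV40 origin of replication has been added. It is maintained in E. coli as a high-copy plasmid through a ColE1/pUC-type origin and selected with ampicillin via the β-lactamase gene. The SV40 origin would allow episomal amplification in mammalian cells that supply large T antigen. No mammalian selection marker is annotated.

The payload is a single expression cassette driven by the strong constitutive human EF-1α promoter and terminated by a rabbit β-globin polyadenylation signal. The open reading frame sits between attB1 and attB2 sites, indicating that it was introduced by Gateway recombination. It encodes human codon-optimised Streptococcus pyogenes Cas9 fused at its N terminus to FRB, annotated as the T2098L mutant of the FKBP-rapamycin binding domain, which binds synthetic rapamycin analogues such as AP21967. A bipartite nucleoplasmin nuclear localisation signal and a 3xHA epitope tag for detection follow at the C terminus.

The stated purpose is to express FRB-fused SpCas9 for NanoMEDIC packaging, a system of extracellular nanovesicles that delivers Cas9 protein and sgRNA. FRB is one half of a ligand-induced heterodimerisation pair, so it presumably lets Cas9 be recruited into budding vesicles by an FKBP-fused partner. That partner, and any sgRNA cassette, are not on this plasmid. The depositor and sequencing-derived records differ by three nucleotides in length but show the same features in the same order. Short hits such as the lacI, small t antigen, CMV enhancer and HBB fragments appear to be backbone remnants or parts of the β-globin 3′ region.
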