Addgene plasmid #138477: pHLS-EF1a-FRB-SpCas9-A
Purpose: Expresses FRB fused SpCas9 for NanoMEDIC packaging.
Depositing lab: Akitsu Hotta. Publication: Extracellular nanovesicles for packaging of CRISPR-Cas9 protein and sgRNA to induce therapeutic exon skipping. Gee P, Lung MSY, Okuzaki Y, Sasakawa N, Iguchi T, Makita Y, Hozumi H, Miura Y, Yang LF, Iwasaki M, Wang XH, Waller MA, Shirai N, Abe YO, Fujita Y, Watanabe K, Kagita A, Iwabuchi KA, Yasuda M, Xu H, Noda T, Komano J, Sakurai H, Inukai N, Hotta A. Nat Commun. 2020 Mar 13;11(1):1334. doi: 10.1038/s41467-020-14957-y. PubMed 32170079.
Backbone
  Vector backbone: pHLS
  Backbone manufacturer: Hotta lab
  Backbone size w/o insert (bp): 4762
  Total vector size (bp): 9007
  Modifications to backbone: pHL vector with SV40 replication origin.
  Vector type: Mammalian Expression, CRISPR
Growth in bacteria
  Bacterial resistance: Ampicillin, 100 μg/mL
  Growth temperature: 37°C
  Growth strain: DH5alpha
  Copy number: High Copy
Gene/Insert
  Gene/Insert name: SpCas9, human codon optimized (alt name: CRISPR-Cas9)
  Species: Streptococcus pyogenes
  Tag / fusion protein: FRB (N terminal on insert); 3x HA tag (C terminal on insert)
Terms and licenses: Academic/Nonprofit Terms; Industry Terms: Not Available to Industry
How to cite: pHLS-EF1a-FRB-SpCas9-A was a gift from Akitsu Hotta (Addgene plasmid # 138477 ; http://n2t.net/addgene:138477 ; RRID:Addgene_138477)
